Addgene plasmid #197154: pAAV-CAG-BDFP1.6-P2A-GFP
Purpose: Expresses the protein of BDFP1.6-P2A-GFP in mammalian cells
Depositing lab: Kiryl Piatkevich. Depositing organization: Westlake University. Publication: Quantitative assessment of near-infrared fluorescent proteins. Zhang H, Papadaki S, Sun X, Wang X, Drobizhev M, Yao L, Rehbock M, Koster RW, Wu L, Namikawa K, Piatkevich KD. Nat Methods. 2023 Sep 4. doi: 10.1038/s41592-023-01975-z. PubMed 37666982.
Backbone
  Vector backbone: pAAV-CAG-WPRE
  Vector type: AAV
Growth in bacteria
  Bacterial resistance: Ampicillin, 100 μg/mL
  Growth temperature: 37°C
  Growth strain: NEB Stable
  Copy number: High Copy
Gene/Insert
  Gene/Insert name: BDFP1.6-P2A-GFP
  Species: M. musculus (mouse)
  Cloning method: Gibson Cloning
Terms and licenses: Academic/Nonprofit Terms; Industry Terms: Not Available to Industry
Depositor comments: Please visit https://www.researchsquare.com/article/rs-797586/v1 for preprint.
How to cite: pAAV-CAG-BDFP1.6-P2A-GFP was a gift from Kiryl Piatkevich (Addgene plasmid # 197154 ; http://n2t.net/addgene:197154 ; RRID:Addgene_197154)
