[The description below was written by a language model from this plasmid's Addgene catalogue record and pLannotate feature annotations shown in this document.]
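Description:
pAAV-CAG-BDFP1.6-P2A-GFP is an adeno-associated virus transfer plasmid built on the pAAV-CAG-WPRE backbone for expressing a near-infrared fluorescent protein together with a green reference reporter in mammalian cells. It is maintained in E. coli through a high-copy ColE1/pUC-type origin and selected with ampicillin via the β-lactamase gene and its own promoter. An f1 phage origin is also present. The annotated sequence (about 6 kb, labelled a partial NGS result) shows two AAV2 inverted terminal repeats, one annotated only as a fragment. These flank the expression cassette and provide the cis signals needed for replication and packaging of the intervening DNA into recombinant AAV particles when rep, cap and helper functions are supplied in trans.

Between the ITRs, the CAG promoter drives transcription. It is annotated here as a CMV enhancer fragment, the chicken β-actin promoter, and chimeric β-actin/β-globin intron segments. The short HBB hit at the intron boundary most likely reflects the rabbit β-globin portion of CAG rather than a separate coding region. The open reading frame encodes BDFP1.6, a constitutively fluorescent near-infrared protein derived from the cyanobacterium Chroococcidiopsis that needs biliverdin as a cofactor. The catalogue lists the insert species as mouse, which does not match this annotation. According to the construct name, a P2A self-cleaving peptide follows BDFP1.6; it is not separately annotated but would fit the gap before EGFP. The two proteins are therefore made from one transcript as separate polypeptides, so green fluorescence can serve as an expression reference for the near-infrared signal. A WPRE enhances transcript stability and expression, and an SV40 polyadenylation signal terminates the message. The associated work concerns the quantitative comparison of near-infrared fluorescent proteins.
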