Features (pLannotate 1.2.2; 19 found; start..end, strand, type, name):
     31..279     +  enhancer       CMV enhancer (fragment): human cytomegalovirus immediate early enhancer
    281..558     +  promoter       chicken β-actin promoter: No description available
    559..694     +  intron         hybrid intron (fragment): hybrid between chicken β-actin (CBA) and minute virus of mice (MMV) introns (Gray et al., 2011)
    783..913     +  intron         chimeric intron (fragment): chimera between introns from chicken β-actin and rabbit β-globin
    911..973     +  CDS            HBB (fragment): HBB_LEPEU - Experimental evidence at protein level: Swiss-Prot protein existence level 1. Involved in oxygen transport from the lung to the various peripheral tissues. From Lepus europaeus (European hare).
    985..1440    +  CDS            BDFP1.6: BDFP1.6 is a basic (constitutively fluorescent) near ir fluorescent protein published in 2018, derived from Chroococcidiopsis. It requires the cofactor biliverdin for fluorescence.
   1534..2250    +  CDS            EGFP: the original enhanced GFP (Yang et al., 1996) mammalian codon-optimized
   2251..2275    +  misc_feature   MCS (fragment): pBluescript multiple cloning site
   2275..2863    +  misc_feature   WPRE: woodchuck hepatitis virus posttranscriptional regulatory element
   2906..3027    -  polyA_signal   SV40 poly(A) signal: SV40 polyadenylation signal
   3050..3118    -  CDS            large T antigen (fragment): large T antigen from SV40 (simian virus 40)
   3189..3322    +  repeat_region  AAV2 ITR: inverted terminal repeat of adeno-associated virus serotype 2 inverted
   3316..3372    -  CDS            lacI (fragment): lac repressor; lacI; The lac repressor binds to the lac operator to inhibit transcription in E. coli. This inhibition can be relieved by adding lactose or isopropyl-β-D-thiogalactopyranoside (IPTG).
   3555..4143    -  rep_origin     ori: high-copy-number ColE1/pMB1/pBR322/pUC origin of replication
   4314..5174    -  CDS            AmpR: β-lactamase; bla; confers resistance to ampicillin, carbenicillin, and related antibiotics
   5175..5279    -  promoter       AmpR promoter: bla
   5332..5760    -  rep_origin     f1 ori (sequence partly withheld): f1 bacteriophage origin of replication; arrow indicates direction of (+) strand synthesis
   5765..5834    -  CDS            lacZα (fragment): LacZα fragment of β-galactosidase; lacZ fragment
   5829..5961    -  repeat_region  AAV2 ITR (fragment): inverted terminal repeat of adeno-associated virus serotype 2 inverted
>Addgene plasmid #197154 | pAAV-CAG-BDFP1.6-P2A-GFP | addgene full sequence | sequence record 387121 | Addgene Partial NGS Result
TATCTACGTAGCCATGCTCTAGGAAGAGTACCATTGACGTCAATAATGACGTATGTTCCCATAGTAACGC
CAATAGGGACTTTCCATTGACGTCAATGGGTGGAGTATTTACGGTAAACTGCCCACTTGGCAGTACATCA
AGTGTATCATATGCCAAGTACGCCCCCTATTGACGTCAATGACGGTAAATGGCCCGCCTGGCATTATGCC
CAGTACATGACCTTATGGGACTTTCCTACTTGGCAGTACATCTACGTATTAGTCATCGCTATTACCATGG
TCGAGGTGAGCCCCACGTTCTGCTTCACTCTCCCCATCTCCCCCCCCTCCCCACCCCCAATTTTGTATTT
ATTTATTTTTTAATTATTTTGTGCAGCGATGGGGGCGGGGGGGGGGGGGGGGCGCGCGCCAGGCGGGGCG
GGGCGGGGCGAGGGGCGGGGCGGGGCGAGGCGGAGAGGTGCGGCGGCAGCCAATCAGAGCGGCGCGCTCC
GAAAGTTTCCTTTTATGGCGAGGCGGCGGCGGCGGCGGCCCTATAAAAAGCGAAGCGCGCGGCGGGCGGG
AGTCGCTGCGCGCTGCCTTCGCCCCGTGCCCCGCTCCGCCGCCGCCTCGCGCCGCCCGCCCCGGCTCTGA
CTGACCGCGTTACTCCCACAGGTGAGCGGGCGGGACGGCCCTTCTCCTCCGGGCTGTAATTAGCGCTTGG
TTTAATGACGGCTTGTTTCTTTTCTGTGGCTGCGTGAAAGCCTTGAGGGGCTCCGGGAGGGCCCTTTGTG
CGGGGGGAGCGGCTCGGGGCTGTCCGCGGGGGGACGGCTGCCTTCGGGGGGGACGGGGCAGGGCGGGGTT
CGGCTTCTGGCGTGTGACCGGCGGCTCTAGAGCCTCTGCTAACCATGTTCATGCCTTCTTCTTTTTCCTA
CAGCTCCTGGGCAACGTGCTGGTTATTGTGCTGTCTCATCATTTTGGCAAAGAATTGGATCCGGTACCGC
CACCATGGCCAATCGCGAGGTTGTTGAGACCCTGAAGGAGCTCCTGGCTGACGGGGAGAAGAGAGTGCAG
GTGGCTGGAGTGATTGGGACTAACGCTGCCGAAGTTGTCAAGACCGCCGTGTCACTTCTGTTTCAGGAGT
ACCCAGAGTTGGTGTCCCCTGGCGGGTGTGCCTATACAACAAGGCGCTACAACATGTGTGTGAGGGACAT
GAACTACTTCCTCAGGATGTGTAGCTACGCCATCGTGGCCGGGGGCGCCAGCGTCTTGGATGGAAGGATG
CTGGCCGGGTTCCGGGATACATTCAACTCCCTCGGCATCCCTCTGTGCCCCGCTGCCCGGGGCATCCAAC
TGATGAAGAAGATCGTCAAAGAGAAACTGGCGACAGCCGGCATGACTAACATTGCATTTGTCGATGAGCC
CTTTGACTACATCGCCCGTGTGATTAGCGAAACGGAAATTCGACCGGTTCACGTGGGAAGTGGGGCTACA
AACTTCTCACTGCTGAAACAGGCCGGGGATGTGGAGGAAAACCCAGGACCACACGTGACTAGTGTGAGCA
AGGGCGAGGAGCTGTTCACCGGGGTGGTGCCCATCCTGGTCGAGCTGGACGGCGACGTAAACGGCCACAA
GTTCAGCGTGTCCGGCGAGGGCGAGGGCGATGCCACCTACGGCAAGCTGACCCTGAAGTTCATCTGCACC
ACCGGCAAGCTGCCCGTGCCCTGGCCCACCCTCGTGACCACCCTGACCTACGGCGTGCAGTGCTTCAGCC
GCTACCCCGACCACATGAAGCAGCACGACTTCTTCAAGTCCGCCATGCCCGAAGGCTACGTCCAGGAGCG
CACCATCTTCTTCAAGGACGACGGCAACTACAAGACCCGCGCCGAGGTGAAGTTCGAGGGCGACACCCTG
GTGAACCGCATCGAGCTGAAGGGCATCGACTTCAAGGAGGACGGCAACATCCTGGGGCACAAGCTGGAGT
ACAACTACAACAGCCACAACGTCTATATCATGGCCGACAAGCAGAAGAACGGCATCAAGGTGAACTTCAA
GATCCGCCACAACATCGAGGACGGCAGCGTGCAGCTCGCCGACCACTACCAGCAGAACACCCCCATCGGC
GACGGCCCCGTGCTGCTGCCCGACAACCACTACCTGAGCACCCAGTCCGCCCTGAGCAAAGACCCCAACG
AGAAGCGCGATCACATGGTCCTGCTGGAGTTCGTGACCGCCGCCGGGATCACTCTCGGCATGGACGAGCT
GTACAAGTAAGAATTCGATATCAAGCTTATCGATAATCAACCTCTGGATTACAAAATTTGTGAAAGATTG
ACTGGTATTCTTAACTATGTTGCTCCTTTTACGCTATGTGGATACGCTGCTTTAATGCCTTTGTATCATG
CTATTGCTTCCCGTATGGCTTTCATTTTCTCCTCCTTGTATAAATCCTGGTTGCTGTCTCTTTATGAGGA
GTTGTGGCCCGTTGTCAGGCAACGTGGCGTGGTGTGCACTGTGTTTGCTGACGCAACCCCCACTGGTTGG
GGCATTGCCACCACCTGTCAGCTCCTTTCCGGGACTTTCGCTTTCCCCCTCCCTATTGCCACGGCGGAAC
TCATCGCCGCCTGCCTTGCCCGCTGCTGGACAGGGGCTCGGCTGTTGGGCACTGACAATTCCGTGGTGTT
GTCGGGGAAATCATCGTCCTTTCCTTGGCTGCTCGCCTGTGTTGCCACCTGGATTCTGCGCGGGACGTCC
TTCTGCTACGTCCCTTCGGCCCTCAATCCAGCGGACCTTCCTTCCCGCGGCCTGCTGCCGGCTCTGCGGC
CTCTTCCGCGTCTTCGCCTTCGCCCTCAGACGAGTCGGATCTCCCTTTGGGCCGCCTCCCCGCATCGATA
CCGTCGACCCGGGCGGCCGCTTCGAGCAGACATGATAAGATACATTGATGAGTTTGGACAAACCACAACT
AGAATGCAGTGAAAAAAATGCTTTATTTGTGAAATTTGTGATGCTATTGCTTTATTTGTAACCATTATAA
GCTGCAATAAACAAGTTAACAACAACAATTGCATTCATTTTATGTTTCAGGTTCAGGGGGAGATGTGGGA
GGTTTTTTAAAGCAAGTAAAACCTCTACAAATGTGGTAAAATCGATAAGGATCTTCCTAGAGCATGGCTA
CGTAGATAAGTAGCATGGCGGGTTAATCATTAACTACAAGGAACCCCTAGTGATGGAGTTGGCCACTCCC
TCTCTGCGCGCTCGCTCGCTCACTGAGGCCGGGCGACCAAAGGTCGCCCGACGCCCGGGCTTTGCCCGGG
CGGCCTCAGTGAGCGAGCGAGCGCGCAGCTGCATTAATGAATCGGCCAACGCGCGGGGAGAGGCGGTTTG
CGTATTGGGCGCTCTTCCGCTTCCTCGCTCACTGACTCGCTGCGCTCGGTCGTTCGGCTGCGGCGAGCGG
TATCAGCTCACTCAAAGGCGGTAATACGGTTATCCACAGAATCAGGGGATAACGCAGGAAAGAACATGTG
AGCAAAAGGCCAGCAAAAGGCCAGGAACCGTAAAAAGGCCGCGTTGCTGGCGTTTTTCCATAGGCTCCGC
CCCCCTGACGAGCATCACAAAAATCGACGCTCAAGTCAGAGGTGGCGAAACCCGACAGGACTATAAAGAT
ACCAGGCGTTTCCCCCTGGAAGCTCCCTCGTGCGCTCTCCTGTTCCGACCCTGCCGCTTACCGGATACCT
GTCCGCCTTTCTCCCTTCGGGAAGCGTGGCGCTTTCTCATAGCTCACGCTGTAGGTATCTCAGTTCGGTG
TAGGTCGTTCGCTCCAAGCTGGGCTGTGTGCACGAACCCCCCGTTCAGCCCGACCGCTGCGCCTTATCCG
GTAACTATCGTCTTGAGTCCAACCCGGTAAGACACGACTTATCGCCACTGGCAGCAGCCACTGGTAACAG
GATTAGCAGAGCGAGGTATGTAGGCGGTGCTACAGAGTTCTTGAAGTGGTGGCCTAACTACGGCTACACT
AGAAGAACAGTATTTGGTATCTGCGCTCTGCTGAAGCCAGTTACCTTCGGAAAAAGAGTTGGTAGCTCTT
GATCCGGCAAACAAACCACCGCTGGTAGCGGTGGTTTTTTTGTTTGCAAGCAGCAGATTACGCGCAGAAA
AAAAGGATCTCAAGAAGATCCTTTGATCTTTTCTACGGGGTCTGACGCTCAGTGGAACGAAAACTCACGT
TAAGGGATTTTGGTCATGAGATTATCAAAAAGGATCTTCACCTAGATCCTTTTAAATTAAAAATGAAGTT
TTAAATCAATCTAAAGTATATATGAGTAAACTTGGTCTGACAGTTACCAATGCTTAATCAGTGAGGCACC
TATCTCAGCGATCTGTCTATTTCGTTCATCCATAGTTGCCTGACTCCCCGTCGTGTAGATAACTACGATA
CGGGAGGGCTTACCATCTGGCCCCAGTGCTGCAATGATACCGCGAGACCCACGCTCACCGGCTCCAGATT
TATCAGCAATAAACCAGCCAGCCGGAAGGGCCGAGCGCAGAAGTGGTCCTGCAACTTTATCCGCCTCCAT
CCAGTCTATTAATTGTTGCCGGGAAGCTAGAGTAAGTAGTTCGCCAGTTAATAGTTTGCGCAACGTTGTT
GCCATTGCTACAGGCATCGTGGTGTCACGCTCGTCGTTTGGTATGGCTTCATTCAGCTCCGGTTCCCAAC
GATCAAGGCGAGTTACATGATCCCCCATGTTGTGCAAAAAAGCGGTTAGCTCCTTCGGTCCTCCGATCGT
TGTCAGAAGTAAGTTGGCCGCAGTGTTATCACTCATGGTTATGGCAGCACTGCATAATTCTCTTACTGTC
ATGCCATCCGTAAGATGCTTTTCTGTGACTGGTGAGTACTCAACCAAGTCATTCTGAGAATAGTGTATGC
GGCGACCGAGTTGCTCTTGCCCGGCGTCAATACGGGATAATACCGCGCCACATAGCAGAACTTTAAAAGT
GCTCATCATTGGAAAACGTTCTTCGGGGCGAAAACTCTCAAGGATCTTACCGCTGTTGAGATCCAGTTCG
ATGTAACCCACTCGTGCACCCAACTGATCTTCAGCATCTTTTACTTTCACCAGCGTTTCTGGGTGAGCAA
AAACAGGAAGGCAAAATGCCGCAAAAAAGGGAATAAGGGCGACACGGAAATGTTGAATACTCATACTCTT
CCTTTTTCAATATTATTGAAGCATTTATCAGGGTTATTGTCTCATGAGCGGATACATATTTGAATGTATT
TAGAAAAATAAACAAATAGGGGTTCCGCGCACATTTCCCCGAAAAGTGCCACCTAAATTGTAAGCGTTAA
TATTTTGTTAAAATTCGCGTTAAATTTTTGTTAAATCAGCTCATTTTTTAACCAATAGGCCGAAATCGGC
AAAATCCCTTATAAATCAAAAGAATAGACCGAGATAGGGT
[37 nt withheld, positions 5431-5467]
AAAGAACGTGGACTCCAACGTCAAAGG
[49 nt withheld, positions 5495-5543]
T
[91 nt withheld, positions 5545-5635]
G
[124 nt withheld, positions 5637-5760]
CCCATTCGCCATTCAGGCTGCGCAACTGTTGGGAAGGGCGATCGGTGCGGGCCTCTTCGCTATTACGCCA
GCTGCGCGCTCGCTCGCTCACTGAGGCCGCCCGGGCAAAGCCCGGGCGTCGGGCGACCTTTGGTCGCCCG
GCCTCAGTGAGCGAGCGAGCGCGCAGAGAGGGAGTGGCCAACTCCATCACTAGGGGTTCCTTGTAGTTAA
TGATTAACCCGCCATGCTACT
