>Addgene plasmid #197154 | pAAV-CAG-BDFP1.6-P2A-GFP | depositor partial sequence | sequence record 383304 | pAAV-CAG-BDFP1.6-P2A-GFP sequence 3452 bps
CAGTACCATGACGTCAGGCGGCCATCGTGGTACGCCGATCCGTGCCGGTCGCTGATTATTATGCAGCTGC
CCGCTCGCTCGCTCACTGAGCCGCCGGGCAAAGCCCGGGCGTCGGGCGACTTTGTTCGCCCGCCCTCAGT
GACCGACCGAACCGCCCCAGAGAGGAGTGCACTCATCACTAGGGTCTGTAGTAATGATTAACCCGCCATG
CTACTATCTACGTAGCCATGCTCTAGGAAGAGTACCATTGACGTCAATAATGACGTATGTTCCCATAGTA
ACGCCAATAGGGACTTTCCATTGACGTCAATGGGTGGAGTATTTACGGTAAACTGCCCACTTGGCAGTAC
ATCAAGTGTATCATATGCCAAGTACGCCCCCTATTGACGTCAATGACGGTAAATGGCCCGCCTGGCATTA
TGCCCAGTACATGACCTTATGGGACTTTCCTACTTGGCAGTACATCTACGTATTAGTCATCGCTATTACC
ATGGTCGAGGTGAGCCCCACGTTCTGCTTCACTCTCCCCATCTCCCCCCCCTCCCCACCCCCAATTTTGT
ATTTATTTATTTTTTAATTATTTTGTGCAGCGATGGGGGCGGGGGGGGGGGGGGGGCGCGCGCCAGGCGG
GGCGGGGCGGGGCGAGGGGCGGGGCGGGGCGAGGCGGAGAGGTGCGGCGGCAGCCAATCAGAGCGGCGCG
CTCCGAAAGTTTCCTTTTATGGCGAGGCGGCGGCGGCGGCGGCCCTATAAAAAGCGAAGCGCGCGGCGGG
CGGGAGTCGCTGCGCGCTGCCTTCGCCCCGTGCCCCGCTCCGCCGCCGCCTCGCGCCGCCCGCCCCGGCT
CTGACTGACCGCGTTACTCCCACAGGTGAGCGGGCGGGACGGCCCTTCTCCTCCGGGCTGTAATTAGCGC
TTGGTTTAATGACGGCTTGTTTCTTTTCTGTGGCTGCGTGAAAGCCTTGAGGGGCTCCGGGAGGGCCCTT
TGTGCGGGGGGAGCGGCTCGGGGCTGTCCGCGGGGGGACGGCTGCCTTCGGGGGGGACGGGGCAGGGCGG
GGTTCGGCTTCTGGCGTGTGACCGGCGGCTCTAGAGCCTCTGCTAACCATGTTCATGCCTTCTTCTTTTT
CCTACAGCTCCTGGGCAACGTGCTGGTTATTGTGCTGTCTCATCATTTTGGCAAAGAATTGGATCCGGTA
CCGCCACCATGGCCAATCGCGAGGTTGTTGAGACCCTGAAGGAGCTCCTGGCTGACGGGGAGAAGAGAGT
GCAGGTGGCTGGAGTGATTGGGACTAACGCTGCCGAAGTTGTCAAGACCGCCGTGTCACTTCTGTTTCAG
GAGTACCCAGAGTTGGTGTCCCCTGGCGGGTGTGCCTATACAACAAGGCGCTACAACATGTGTGTGAGGG
ACATGAACTACTTCCTCAGGATGTGTAGCTACGCCATCGTGGCCGGGGGCGCCAGCGTCTTGGATGGAAG
GATGCTGGCCGGGTTCCGGGATACATTCAACTCCCTCGGCATCCCTCTGTGCCCCGCTGCCCGGGGCATC
CAACTGATGAAGAAGATCGTCAAAGAGAAACTGGCGACAGCCGGCATGACTAACATTGCATTTGTCGATG
AGCCCTTTGACTACATCGCCCGTGTGATTAGCGAAACGGAAATTCGACCGGTTCACGTGGGAAGTGGGGC
TACAAACTTCTCACTGCTGAAACAGGCCGGGGATGTGGAGGAAAACCCAGGACCACACGTGACTAGTGTG
AGCAAGGGCGAGGAGCTGTTCACCGGGGTGGTGCCCATCCTGGTCGAGCTGGACGGCGACGTAAACGGCC
ACAAGTTCAGCGTGTCCGGCGAGGGCGAGGGCGATGCCACCTACGGCAAGCTGACCCTGAAGTTCATCTG
CACCACCGGCAAGCTGCCCGTGCCCTGGCCCACCCTCGTGACCACCCTGACCTACGGCGTGCAGTGCTTC
AGCCGCTACCCCGACCACATGAAGCAGCACGACTTCTTCAAGTCCGCCATGCCCGAAGGCTACGTCCAGG
AGCGCACCATCTTCTTCAAGGACGACGGCAACTACAAGACCCGCGCCGAGGTGAAGTTCGAGGGCGACAC
CCTGGTGAACCGCATCGAGCTGAAGGGCATCGACTTCAAGGAGGACGGCAACATCCTGGGGCACAAGCTG
GAGTACAACTACAACAGCCACAACGTCTATATCATGGCCGACAAGCAGAAGAACGGCATCAAGGTGAACT
TCAAGATCCGCCACAACATCGAGGACGGCAGCGTGCAGCTCGCCGACCACTACCAGCAGAACACCCCCAT
CGGCGACGGCCCCGTGCTGCTGCCCGACAACCACTACCTGAGCACCCAGTCCGCCCTGAGCAAAGACCCC
AACGAGAAGCGCGATCACATGGTCCTGCTGGAGTTCGTGACCGCCGCCGGGATCACTCTCGGCATGGACG
AGCTGTACAAGTAAGAATTCGATATCAAGCTTATCGATAATCAACCTCTGGATTACAAAATTTGTGAAAG
ATTGACTGGTATTCTTAACTATGTTGCTCCTTTTACGCTATGTGGATACGCTGCTTTAATGCCTTTGTAT
CATGCTATTGCTTCCCGTATGGCTTTCATTTTCTCCTCCTTGTATAAATCCTGGTTGCTGTCTCTTTATG
AGGAGTTGTGGCCCGTTGTCAGGCAACGTGGCGTGGTGTGCACTGTGTTTGCTGACGCAACCCCCACTGG
TTGGGGCATTGCCACCACCTGTCAGCTCCTTTCCGGGACTTTCGCTTTCCCCCTCCCTATTGCCACGGCG
GAACTCATCGCCGCCTGCCTTGCCCGCTGCTGGACAGGGGCTCGGCTGTTGGGCACTGACAATTCCGTGG
TGTTGTCGGGGAAATCATCGTCCTTTCCTTGGCTGCTCGCCTGTGTTGCCACCTGGATTCTGCGCGGGAC
GTCCTTCTGCTACGTCCCTTCGGCCCTCAATCCAGCGGACCTTCCTTCCCGCGGCCTGCTGCCGGCTCTG
CGGCCTCTTCCGCGTCTTCGCCTTCGCCCTCAGACGAGTCGGATCTCCCTTTGGGCCGCCTCCCCGCATC
GATACCGTCGACCCGGGCGGCCGCTTCGAGCAGACATGATAAGATACATTGATGAGTTTGGACAAACCAC
AACTAGAATGCAGTGAAAAAAATGCTTTATTTGTGAAATTTGTGATGCTATTGCTTTATTTGTAACCATT
ATAAGCTGCAATAAACAAGTTAACAACAACAATTGCATTCATTTTATGTTTCAGGTTCAGGGGGAGATGT
GGGAGGTTTTTTAAAGCAAGTAAAACCTCTACAAATGTGGTAAAATCGATAAGGATCTCCCCTAGAGCAT
GGCTACGTAGATAAGTAGCATGGCGGGTTAATCATTAACTACAAGGAACCCCTAGTGATGGAGTTGGCAT
CCTCTCTTTTGGGCGGGTCTCC
